>Addgene plasmid #61774 | psiCHECK-2-Tob1-3'UTR | addgene partial sequence | sequence record 105763 | psiCHECK2-F 5'-GTCCGCAACTACAACGCCTACCTT-3'
ATCTGCCTAAGATGTTCATCGAGTCCGACCCTGGGTTCTTTTCCAACGCTATTGTCGAGGGAGCTAAGAA
GTTCCCTAACACCGAGTTCGTGAAGGTGAAGGGCCTCCACTTCAGCCAGGAGGACGCTCCAGATGAAATG
GGTAAGTACATCAAGAGCTTCGTGGAGCGCGTGCTGAAGAACGAGCAGTAATTCTAGGCGATCGCTCGAG
AAAAACAAAACAAAGGAGAACATGTATCGTACAAGTTAAAATGCATCGGCCCAAGGGGGAACTTTTTTTC
TTTTTTTTTTTTGCCTCCTTGAGATTTTTTTTTTTAAAGCTTATAGTAAGGACACATTCAGGCTTGGTTA
CAAAATAAAACACGCATCATTTTTCATTTGCCAACCAAGCACAAAGTTATTTTCTACTGACTGTATATTT
TAAAGTATACTTTCAGATATGGCCTCTTACAGTATTTAAGATATAGCAAGGACATGGCTGAATTTTTTTT
TTATAAAAAATTGGCACTAATAAGTGGGTTTATTGGTCTTTTCTAATTGTATAATTTAATTTAGTACAAA
GTTTGTAAAATATCAGAGGATATATATATATTGTTTCTACGACATGGTATTGCATTTCTATCTTTTTACT
ACAGTGATCTGTGACAGCTTCATGTTGTATTTTTTTTACTGAAATTGTAAAATATCCATCTTAAAGACAT
CAGCTATTCTGAAAATTGTGTACAGGATATTCCTTTAGTGGTGGAATTAAAATGTACGAATATTTGCTTT
TTCAAAAAAATGTATTTTCTGTTAAAGGTTTAAAGATTTTTGCTATATATTATGGAAGAAAATGTAATCG
TAAATATTAATTTTGTACCTATATTGTGCAATACTTGAAAAAACGGTATAAAAGTATTTTGAGTCAGTGT
CTTACATGTTAAGAGGGACTGAAATAGTTTATATTAAGTTTGTATTAAAATTCTTTAAAATTAAAAAGCG
GCCGCTGGCCGCAATAAAATATCTTTATTTTCATTACATCTGTGTG
