>Addgene plasmid #61774 | psiCHECK-2-Tob1-3'UTR | addgene partial sequence | sequence record 105764 | psiCHECK2-R 5'-CGAGGTCCGAAGACTCATTT-3'
AACCAACACACAGATGTAATGAAAATAAAGATATTTTATTGCGGCCAGCGGCCGCTTTTTAATTTTAAAG
AATTTTAATACAAACTTAATATAAACTATTTCAGTCCCTCTTAACATGTAAGACACTGACTCAAAATACT
TTTATACCGTTTTTTCAAGTATTGCACAATATAGGTACAAAATTAATATTTACGATTACATTTTCTTCCA
TAATATATAGCAAAAATCTTTAAACCTTTAACAGAAAATACATTTTTTTGAAAAAGCAAATATTCGTACA
TTTTAATTCCACCACTAAAGGAATATCCTGTACACAATTTTCAGAATAGCTGATGTCTTTAAGATGGATA
TTTTACAATTTCAGTAAAAAAAATACAACATGAAGCTGTCACAGATCACTGTAGTAAAAAGATAGAAATG
CAATACCATGTCGTAGAAACAATATATATATATCCTCTGATATTTTACAAACTTTGTACTAAATTAAATT
ATACAATTAGAAAAGACCAATAAACCCACTTATTAGTGCCAATTTTTTATAAAAAAAAAATTCAGCCATG
TCCTTGCTATATCTTAAATACTGTAAGAGGCCATATCTGAAAGTATACTTTAAAATATACAGTCAGTAGA
AAATAACTTTGTGCTTGGTTGGCAAATGAAAAATGATGCGTGTTTTATTTTGTAACCAAGCCTGAATGTG
TCCTTACTATAAGCTTTAAAAAAAAAAATCTCAAGGAGGCAAAAAAAAAAAAGAAAAAAAGTTCCCCCTT
GGGCCGATGCATTTTAACTTGTACGATACATGTTCTCCTTTGTTTTGTTTTTCTCGAGCGATCGCCTAGA
ATTACTGCTCGTTCTTCAGCACGCGCTCCACGAAGCTCTTGATGTACTTACCCATTTCATCTGGAGCGTC
CTCCTGGCTGAAGTGGAGGCCCTTCACCTTCACGAACTCGGTGTTAGGGAACTTCTTAGCTCCCTCGACA
ATAGCGTTGGAAAAGAACCCAGGGTCGGACTCGATGAACATCTTAGGCAGATCGTCGCTGGCC
