[The description below was written by a language model from this plasmid's Addgene catalogue record.]
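Description:
psiCHECK-2-Tob1-3'UTR is a dual-luciferase reporter plasmid built on the 6273 bp psiCHECK-2 backbone, into which a 767 bp fragment corresponding to the 3' untranslated region of mouse (M. musculus) Tob1 has been inserted by restriction cloning between XhoI and NotI, both of which remain intact. It is maintained in E. coli as a high-copy plasmid under ampicillin selection. No feature table accompanies the record, so the promoters, polyadenylation signals and origin are not itemised. In general terms, the psiCHECK-2 design places its multiple cloning site directly downstream of a Renilla luciferase coding sequence, and the same plasmid carries an independently transcribed firefly luciferase cassette.

This arrangement makes the Tob1 3'UTR part of the Renilla luciferase transcript, so any post-transcriptional regulation acting on that UTR, such as microRNA binding that causes translational repression or mRNA destabilisation, reduces the Renilla signal. The firefly luciferase serves as an internal control for transfection efficiency and cell number, allowing Renilla activity to be expressed as a normalised ratio from a single transfected plasmid.

The stated purpose is simply a luciferase reporter containing the mouse Tob1 3'UTR. The associated publication concerns miR-200 promoting the mesenchymal-to-epithelial transition by suppressing members of the Zeb2 and Snail1 transcriptional repressor complexes. This suggests the construct was used in transfected mammalian cells to test whether Tob1 is a direct miR-200 target, typically by comparing normalised reporter activity with and without the microRNA. The record does not state whether the insert covers the complete 3'UTR or only part of it, nor does it describe any mutated seed-site control.
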