Addgene plasmid #61774: psiCHECK-2-Tob1-3'UTR
Purpose: Luciferase reporter containing the 3'UTR of mouse Tob1
Depositing lab: Judy Lieberman. Depositing organization: Boston Children's Hospital. Publication: miR-200 promotes the mesenchymal to epithelial transition by suppressing multiple members of the Zeb2 and Snail1 transcriptional repressor complexes. Perdigao-Henriques R, Petrocca F, Altschuler G, Thomas MP, Le MT, Tan SM, Hide W, Lieberman J. Oncogene. 2015 Mar 23. doi: 10.1038/onc.2015.69. PubMed 25798844.
Backbone
  Vector backbone: psiCHECK-2
  Backbone size w/o insert (bp): 6273
  Vector type: Luciferase
Growth in bacteria
  Bacterial resistance: Ampicillin, 100 μg/mL
  Growth temperature: 37°C
  Growth strain: DH5alpha
  Copy number: High Copy
Gene/Insert
  Gene/Insert name: mouse Tob1 3'UTR
  Species: M. musculus (mouse)
  Insert size (bp): 767
  Cloning method: Restriction Enzyme; 5′ cloning site XhoI (not destroyed); 3′ cloning site NotI (not destroyed)
  Sequencing primers: 5′ 5'-GTCCGCAACTACAACGCCTACCTT-3'
Terms and licenses: Academic/Nonprofit Terms; Industry Terms: Not Available to Industry
How to cite: psiCHECK-2-Tob1-3'UTR was a gift from Judy Lieberman (Addgene plasmid # 61774 ; http://n2t.net/addgene:61774 ; RRID:Addgene_61774)
